Addgene plasmid #242656: pCMV-ABE8.20m-eVRQR-P2A-EGFP (LLH569)
Purpose: CMV promoter expression plasmid for human codon optimized ABE8.20 A-to-G base editor with neVRQR(D10A) and P2A-EGFP
Depositing lab: Benjamin Kleinstiver. Depositing organization: Massachusetts General Hospital. Publication: Treatment of a severe vascular disease using a bespoke CRISPR-Cas9 base editor in mice. Alves CRR, Das S, Krishnan V, Ha LL, Fox LR, Stutzman HE, Shamber CE, Kalailingam P, McCarthy S, Lino Cardenas CL, Fong CE, Imai T, Mitra S, Yun S, Wood RK, Benning FMC, Roh K, Lawton J, Kim N, Silverstein RA, Ferreira da Silva J, de la Cruz D, Richa R, Xie J, Gray-Edwards HL, Malhotra R, Chung DY, Chao LH, Tsai SQ, Maguire CA, Lindsay ME, Kleinstiver BP, Musolino PL. Nat Biomed Eng. 2025 Sep 11:10.1038/s41551-025-01499-1. doi: 10.1038/s41551-025-01499-1. PubMed 40935887.
Backbone
  Vector backbone: pCMV_ABEmax_P2A_GFP (Addgene Plasmid #112101)
  Vector type: Mammalian Expression, CRISPR
Growth in bacteria
  Bacterial resistance: Ampicillin, 100 μg/mL
  Growth temperature: 37°C
  Growth strain: DH5alpha
  Copy number: High Copy
Gene/Insert
  Gene/Insert name: pCMV-ABE8.20m-VRQR-S55R-P2A-EGFP (alt names: LLH569; ABE8.20m-eVRQR)
  Species: Synthetic
  Mutation: ABE8.20 mutations in TadA, eVRQR mutations in SpCas9(S55R/D1135V/G1218R/R1335Q/T1337R)
  Promoter: CMV and T7
  Tag / fusion protein: BPNLS (N terminal on insert); BPNLS-3xFLAG-P2A-EGFP (C terminal on insert)
  Cloning method: Gibson Cloning
  Sequencing primers: 5′ oBK6928-CCAAGTCTCCACCCCATTGACG; 3′ oBK219-GGGAGTGGCACCTTCCAGGGTC
Terms and licenses: Academic/Nonprofit Terms; Industry Terms: Not Available to Industry
How to cite: pCMV-ABE8.20m-eVRQR-P2A-EGFP (LLH569) was a gift from Benjamin Kleinstiver (Addgene plasmid # 242656 ; http://n2t.net/addgene:242656 ; RRID:Addgene_242656)
