[The description below was written by a language model from this plasmid's Addgene catalogue record and pLannotate feature annotations shown in this document.]
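Description:
pCMV-ABE8.20m-eVRQR-P2A-EGFP (LLH569) is a 9,033 bp mammalian expression plasmid for CRISPR adenine base editing, built by Gibson cloning on the pCMV_ABEmax_P2A_GFP backbone. It is propagated in E. coli through a high-copy ColE1/pUC-type origin and selected with ampicillin via the β-lactamase gene. Short remnants of lac regulatory elements, a pBluescript polylinker, an SV40 promoter and a pBR322 bom region are backbone residue with no evident role. There is no mammalian selection marker, which fits transient transfection use.

The payload is a single synthetic, human codon-optimized open reading frame driven by the CMV immediate-early enhancer and promoter, with a T7 promoter just downstream that could support in vitro transcription, and terminated by the bGH polyadenylation signal. It encodes the ABE8.20 evolved variant of the E. coli TadA deaminase fused to an SpCas9 nickase. The annotation software labels the Cas9 segment as a dCas9 fragment, but the catalogue entry specifies a D10A nickase, which is the usual architecture for A-to-G base editors. The Cas9 portion carries the eVRQR substitutions (S55R, D1135V, G1218R, R1335Q, T1337R). The VRQR set is known for retargeting PAM recognition away from the canonical NGG toward NGA-type sites, though the record itself does not state the PAM preference. Bipartite nuclear localization signals flank the editor, and a C-terminal 3xFLAG tag allows detection. A P2A self-cleaving peptide then links EGFP, so the reporter is produced as a separate protein from the same transcript and marks transfected cells for imaging or sorting.

No guide RNA cassette is annotated, so a guide would have to be supplied separately. The construct was deposited with work developing a bespoke base editor to treat a severe vascular disease in mice.
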