Features (pLannotate 1.2.2; 17 found; start..end, strand, type, name):
    132..335     +  promoter       CMV promoter: human cytomegalovirus (CMV) immediate early promoter
    377..395     +  promoter       T7 promoter: promoter for bacteriophage T7 RNA polymerase
    466..960     +  CDS            tadA: TADA_ECOLI - Also known as yfhC. Experimental evidence at protein level: Swiss-Prot protein existence level 1. Catalyzes the deamination of adenosine to inosine at the wobble position 34 of tRNA(Arg2). Essential for cell viability. From Escherichia coli (strain K12).
   1060..5161    +  CDS            dCas9 (fragment): catalytically dead mutant of the Cas9 endonuclease from the Streptococcus pyogenes Type II CRISPR/Cas system RNA-guided DNA-binding protein that lacks endonuclease activity due to the D10A mutation in the RuvC catalytic domain and the N863A mutation in the HNH catalytic domain
   5290..6006    +  CDS            EGFP: EGFP is a basic (constitutively fluorescent) green fluorescent protein published in 1996, derived from Aequorea victoria. It is reported to be a rapidly-maturing weak dimer with moderate acid sensitivity.
   6094..6318    +  polyA_signal   bGH poly(A) signal: bovine growth hormone polyadenylation signal
   6322..6343    +  promoter       SV40 promoter (fragment): SV40 enhancer and early promoter
   6348..6364    +  misc_feature   MCS (fragment): pBluescript multiple cloning site
   6413..6429    -  protein_bind   lac operator: The lac repressor binds to the lac operator to inhibit transcription in E. coli. This inhibition can be relieved by adding lactose or isopropyl-β-D-thiogalactopyranoside (IPTG). lac repressor encoded by lacI
   6437..6467    -  promoter       lac promoter: promoter for the E. coli lac operon
   6482..6503    -  protein_bind   CAP binding site: CAP binding activates transcription in the presence of cAMP. E. coli catabolite activator protein
   6516..6608    -  CDS            lacI (fragment): lac repressor; lacI; The lac repressor binds to the lac operator to inhibit transcription in E. coli. This inhibition can be relieved by adding lactose or isopropyl-β-D-thiogalactopyranoside (IPTG).
   6791..7379    -  rep_origin     ori: high-copy-number ColE1/pMB1/pBR322/pUC origin of replication
   7550..8410    -  CDS            AmpR: β-lactamase; bla; confers resistance to ampicillin, carbenicillin, and related antibiotics
   8411..8515    -  promoter       AmpR promoter: bla
   8586..8630    -  misc_feature   bom (fragment): basis of mobility region from pBR322
   8785..131     +  enhancer       CMV enhancer (across the origin): human cytomegalovirus immediate early enhancer
>Addgene plasmid #242656 | pCMV-ABE8.20m-eVRQR-P2A-EGFP (LLH569) | addgene full sequence | sequence record 488970 | Addgene NGS Result
ATATGCCAAGTACGCCCCCTATTGACGTCAATGACGGTAAATGGCCCGCCTGGCATTATGCCCAGTACAT
GACCTTATGGGACTTTCCTACTTGGCAGTACATCTACGTATTAGTCATCGCTATTACCATGGTGATGCGG
TTTTGGCAGTACATCAATGGGCGTGGATAGCGGTTTGACTCACGGGGATTTCCAAGTCTCCACCCCATTG
ACGTCAATGGGAGTTTGTTTTGGCACCAAAATCAACGGGACTTTCCAAAATGTCGTAACAACTCCGCCCC
ATTGACGCAAATGGGCGGTAGGCGTGTACGGTGGGAGGTCTATATAAGCAGAGCTGGTTTAGTGAACCGT
CAGATCCGCTAGAGATCCGCGGCCGCTAATACGACTCACTATAGGGAGAGCCGCCACCATGAAACGGACA
GCCGACGGAAGCGAGTTCGAGTCACCAAAGAAGAAGCGGAAAGTCTCTGAGGTGGAGTTTTCCCACGAGT
ACTGGATGAGACATGCCCTGACCCTGGCCAAGAGGGCACGCGATGAGAGGGAGGTGCCTGTGGGAGCCGT
GCTGGTGCTGAACAATAGAGTGATCGGCGAGGGCTGGAACAGAGCCATCGGCCTGCACGACCCAACAGCC
CATGCCGAAATTATGGCCCTGAGACAGGGCGGCCTGGTCATGCAGAACTACAGACTGTACGACGCCACCC
TGTACAGCACATTCGAGCCTTGCGTGATGTGCGCCGGCGCCATGATCCACTCTAGGATCGGCCGCGTGGT
GTTTGGCGTGAGGAACGCAAAAACCGGCGCCGCAGGCTCCCTGATGGACGTGCTGCACCACCCCGGCATG
AATCACCGCGTCGAAATTACCGAGGGAATCCTGGCAGATGAATGTGCCGCCCTGCTGTGCAGATTCTTTC
GGATGCCTAGAAGAGTGTTCAATGCTCAGAAGAAGGCCCAGAGCTCCACCGACTCCGGAGGATCTAGCGG
AGGCTCCTCTGGCTCTGAGACACCTGGCACAAGCGAGAGCGCAACACCTGAAAGCAGCGGGGGCAGCAGC
GGGGGGTCAGACAAGAAGTACAGCATCGGCCTGGCCATCGGCACCAACTCTGTGGGCTGGGCCGTGATCA
CCGACGAGTACAAGGTGCCCAGCAAGAAATTCAAGGTGCTGGGCAACACCGACCGGCACAGCATCAAGAA
GAACCTGATCGGAGCCCTGCTGTTCGACAGAGGCGAAACAGCCGAGGCCACCCGGCTGAAGAGAACCGCC
AGAAGAAGATACACCAGACGGAAGAACCGGATCTGCTATCTGCAAGAGATCTTCAGCAACGAGATGGCCA
AGGTGGACGACAGCTTCTTCCACAGACTGGAAGAGTCCTTCCTGGTGGAAGAGGATAAGAAGCACGAGCG
GCACCCCATCTTCGGCAACATCGTGGACGAGGTGGCCTACCACGAGAAGTACCCCACCATCTACCACCTG
AGAAAGAAACTGGTGGACAGCACCGACAAGGCCGACCTGCGGCTGATCTATCTGGCCCTGGCCCACATGA
TCAAGTTCCGGGGCCACTTCCTGATCGAGGGCGACCTGAACCCCGACAACAGCGACGTGGACAAGCTGTT
CATCCAGCTGGTGCAGACCTACAACCAGCTGTTCGAGGAAAACCCCATCAACGCCAGCGGCGTGGACGCC
AAGGCCATCCTGTCTGCCAGACTGAGCAAGAGCAGACGGCTGGAAAATCTGATCGCCCAGCTGCCCGGCG
AGAAGAAGAATGGCCTGTTCGGAAACCTGATTGCCCTGAGCCTGGGCCTGACCCCCAACTTCAAGAGCAA
CTTCGACCTGGCCGAGGATGCCAAACTGCAGCTGAGCAAGGACACCTACGACGACGACCTGGACAACCTG
CTGGCCCAGATCGGCGACCAGTACGCCGACCTGTTTCTGGCCGCCAAGAACCTGTCCGACGCCATCCTGC
TGAGCGACATCCTGAGAGTGAACACCGAGATCACCAAGGCCCCCCTGAGCGCCTCTATGATCAAGAGATA
CGACGAGCACCACCAGGACCTGACCCTGCTGAAAGCTCTCGTGCGGCAGCAGCTGCCTGAGAAGTACAAA
GAGATTTTCTTCGACCAGAGCAAGAACGGCTACGCCGGCTACATTGACGGCGGAGCCAGCCAGGAAGAGT
TCTACAAGTTCATCAAGCCCATCCTGGAAAAGATGGACGGCACCGAGGAACTGCTCGTGAAGCTGAACAG
AGAGGACCTGCTGCGGAAGCAGCGGACCTTCGACAACGGCAGCATCCCCCACCAGATCCACCTGGGAGAG
CTGCACGCCATTCTGCGGCGGCAGGAAGATTTTTACCCATTCCTGAAGGACAACCGGGAAAAGATCGAGA
AGATCCTGACCTTCCGCATCCCCTACTACGTGGGCCCTCTGGCCAGGGGAAACAGCAGATTCGCCTGGAT
GACCAGAAAGAGCGAGGAAACCATCACCCCCTGGAACTTCGAGGAAGTGGTGGACAAGGGCGCTTCCGCC
CAGAGCTTCATCGAGCGGATGACCAACTTCGATAAGAACCTGCCCAACGAGAAGGTGCTGCCCAAGCACA
GCCTGCTGTACGAGTACTTCACCGTGTATAACGAGCTGACCAAAGTGAAATACGTGACCGAGGGAATGAG
AAAGCCCGCCTTCCTGAGCGGCGAGCAGAAAAAGGCCATCGTGGACCTGCTGTTCAAGACCAACCGGAAA
GTGACCGTGAAGCAGCTGAAAGAGGACTACTTCAAGAAAATCGAGTGCTTCGACTCCGTGGAAATCTCCG
GCGTGGAAGATCGGTTCAACGCCTCCCTGGGCACATACCACGATCTGCTGAAAATTATCAAGGACAAGGA
CTTCCTGGACAATGAGGAAAACGAGGACATTCTGGAAGATATCGTGCTGACCCTGACACTGTTTGAGGAC
AGAGAGATGATCGAGGAACGGCTGAAAACCTATGCCCACCTGTTCGACGACAAAGTGATGAAGCAGCTGA
AGCGGCGGAGATACACCGGCTGGGGCAGGCTGAGCCGGAAGCTGATCAACGGCATCCGGGACAAGCAGTC
CGGCAAGACAATCCTGGATTTCCTGAAGTCCGACGGCTTCGCCAACAGAAACTTCATGCAGCTGATCCAC
GACGACAGCCTGACCTTTAAAGAGGACATCCAGAAAGCCCAGGTGTCCGGCCAGGGCGATAGCCTGCACG
AGCACATTGCCAATCTGGCCGGCAGCCCCGCCATTAAGAAGGGCATCCTGCAGACAGTGAAGGTGGTGGA
CGAGCTCGTGAAAGTGATGGGCCGGCACAAGCCCGAGAACATCGTGATCGAAATGGCCAGAGAGAACCAG
ACCACCCAGAAGGGACAGAAGAACAGCCGCGAGAGAATGAAGCGGATCGAAGAGGGCATCAAAGAGCTGG
GCAGCCAGATCCTGAAAGAACACCCCGTGGAAAACACCCAGCTGCAGAACGAGAAGCTGTACCTGTACTA
CCTGCAGAATGGGCGGGATATGTACGTGGACCAGGAACTGGACATCAACCGGCTGTCCGACTACGATGTG
GACCATATCGTGCCTCAGAGCTTTCTGAAGGACGACTCCATCGACAACAAGGTGCTGACCAGAAGCGACA
AGAACCGGGGCAAGAGCGACAACGTGCCCTCCGAAGAGGTCGTGAAGAAGATGAAGAACTACTGGCGGCA
GCTGCTGAACGCCAAGCTGATTACCCAGAGAAAGTTCGACAATCTGACCAAGGCCGAGAGAGGCGGCCTG
AGCGAACTGGATAAGGCCGGCTTCATCAAGAGACAGCTGGTGGAAACCCGGCAGATCACAAAGCACGTGG
CACAGATCCTGGACTCCCGGATGAACACTAAGTACGACGAGAATGACAAGCTGATCCGGGAAGTGAAAGT
GATCACCCTGAAGTCCAAGCTGGTGTCCGATTTCCGGAAGGATTTCCAGTTTTACAAAGTGCGCGAGATC
AACAACTACCACCACGCCCACGACGCCTACCTGAACGCCGTCGTGGGAACCGCCCTGATCAAAAAGTACC
CTAAGCTGGAAAGCGAGTTCGTGTACGGCGACTACAAGGTGTACGACGTGCGGAAGATGATCGCCAAGAG
CGAGCAGGAAATCGGCAAGGCTACCGCCAAGTACTTCTTCTACAGCAACATCATGAACTTTTTCAAGACC
GAGATTACCCTGGCCAACGGCGAGATCCGGAAGCGGCCTCTGATCGAGACAAACGGCGAAACCGGGGAGA
TCGTGTGGGATAAGGGCCGGGATTTTGCCACCGTGCGGAAAGTGCTGAGCATGCCCCAAGTGAATATCGT
GAAAAAGACCGAGGTGCAGACAGGCGGCTTCAGCAAAGAGTCTATCCTGCCCAAGAGGAACAGCGATAAG
CTGATCGCCAGAAAGAAGGACTGGGACCCTAAGAAGTACGGCGGCTTCGTGAGCCCCACCGTGGCCTATT
CTGTGCTGGTGGTGGCCAAAGTGGAAAAGGGCAAGTCCAAGAAACTGAAGAGTGTGAAAGAGCTGCTGGG
GATCACCATCATGGAAAGAAGCAGCTTCGAGAAGAATCCCATCGACTTTCTGGAAGCCAAGGGCTACAAA
GAAGTGAAAAAGGACCTGATCATCAAGCTGCCTAAGTACTCCCTGTTCGAGCTGGAAAACGGCCGGAAGA
GAATGCTGGCCTCTGCCAGAGAACTGCAGAAGGGAAACGAACTGGCCCTGCCCTCCAAATATGTGAACTT
CCTGTACCTGGCCAGCCACTATGAGAAGCTGAAGGGCTCCCCCGAGGATAATGAGCAGAAACAGCTGTTT
GTGGAACAGCACAAGCACTACCTGGACGAGATCATCGAGCAGATCAGCGAGTTCTCCAAGAGAGTGATCC
TGGCCGACGCTAATCTGGACAAAGTGCTGTCCGCCTACAACAAGCACCGGGATAAGCCCATCAGAGAGCA
GGCCGAGAATATCATCCACCTGTTTACCCTGACCAATCTGGGAGCCCCTGCCGCCTTCAAGTACTTTGAC
ACCACCATCGACCGGAAGCAGTACAGAAGCACCAAAGAGGTGCTGGACGCCACCCTGATCCACCAGAGCA
TCACCGGCCTGTACGAGACACGGATCGACCTGTCTCAGCTGGGAGGTGACTCTGGCGGCTCAAAAAGAAC
CGCCGACGGCAGCGAATTCGAGCCCAAGAAGAAGAGGAAAGTCGGAAGCGGAGCTACTAACTTCAGCCTG
CTGAAGCAGGCTGGAGACGTGGAGGAGAACCCTGGACCTATGGTGAGCAAGGGCGAGGAGCTGTTCACCG
GGGTGGTGCCCATCCTGGTCGAGCTGGACGGCGACGTAAACGGCCACAAGTTCAGCGTGTCCGGCGAGGG
CGAGGGCGATGCCACCTACGGCAAGCTGACCCTGAAGTTCATCTGCACCACCGGCAAGCTGCCCGTGCCC
TGGCCCACCCTCGTGACCACCCTGACCTATGGAGTGCAGTGCTTCAGCCGCTACCCCGACCACATGAAGC
AGCACGACTTCTTCAAGTCCGCCATGCCCGAAGGCTACGTCCAGGAGCGCACCATCTTCTTCAAGGACGA
CGGCAACTACAAGACCCGCGCCGAGGTGAAGTTCGAGGGCGACACCCTGGTGAACCGCATCGAGCTGAAG
GGCATCGACTTCAAGGAGGACGGCAACATCCTGGGGCACAAGCTGGAGTACAACTACAACAGCCACAACG
TCTATATCATGGCCGACAAGCAGAAGAACGGCATCAAGGTGAACTTCAAGATCCGCCACAACATCGAGGA
CGGCAGCGTGCAGCTCGCCGACCACTACCAGCAGAACACCCCCATCGGCGACGGCCCCGTGCTGCTGCCC
GACAACCACTACCTGAGCACCCAGTCCGCCCTGAGCAAAGACCCCAACGAGAAGCGCGATCACATGGTCC
TGCTGGAGTTCGTGACCGCCGCCGGGATCACTCTCGGCATGGACGAGCTGTACAAGTCTGGTGGTTCTCC
CAAGAAGAAGAGGAAAGTCTAACCGGTCATCATCACCATCACCATTGAGTTTAAACCCGCTGATCAGCCT
CGACTGTGCCTTCTAGTTGCCAGCCATCTGTTGTTTGCCCCTCCCCCGTGCCTTCCTTGACCCTGGAAGG
TGCCACTCCCACTGTCCTTTCCTAATAAAATGAGGAAATTGCATCGCATTGTCTGAGTAGGTGTCATTCT
ATTCTGGGGGGTGGGGTGGGGCAGGACAGCAAGGGGGAGGATTGGGAAGACAATAGCAGGCATGCTGGGG
ATGCGGTGGGCTCTATGGCTTCTGAGGCGGAAAGAACCAGCTGGGGCTCGATACCGTCGACCTCTAGCTA
GAGCTTGGCGTAATCATGGTCATAGCTGTTTCCTGTGTGAAATTGTTATCCGCTCACAATTCCACACAAC
ATACGAGCCGGAAGCATAAAGTGTAAAGCCTAGGGTGCCTAATGAGTGAGCTAACTCACATTAATTGCGT
TGCGCTCACTGCCCGCTTTCCAGTCGGGAAACCTGTCGTGCCAGCTGCATTAATGAATCGGCCAACGCGC
GGGGAGAGGCGGTTTGCGTATTGGGCGCTCTTCCGCTTCCTCGCTCACTGACTCGCTGCGCTCGGTCGTT
CGGCTGCGGCGAGCGGTATCAGCTCACTCAAAGGCGGTAATACGGTTATCCACAGAATCAGGGGATAACG
CAGGAAAGAACATGTGAGCAAAAGGCCAGCAAAAGGCCAGGAACCGTAAAAAGGCCGCGTTGCTGGCGTT
TTTCCATAGGCTCCGCCCCCCTGACGAGCATCACAAAAATCGACGCTCAAGTCAGAGGTGGCGAAACCCG
ACAGGACTATAAAGATACCAGGCGTTTCCCCCTGGAAGCTCCCTCGTGCGCTCTCCTGTTCCGACCCTGC
CGCTTACCGGATACCTGTCCGCCTTTCTCCCTTCGGGAAGCGTGGCGCTTTCTCATAGCTCACGCTGTAG
GTATCTCAGTTCGGTGTAGGTCGTTCGCTCCAAGCTGGGCTGTGTGCACGAACCCCCCGTTCAGCCCGAC
CGCTGCGCCTTATCCGGTAACTATCGTCTTGAGTCCAACCCGGTAAGACACGACTTATCGCCACTGGCAG
CAGCCACTGGTAACAGGATTAGCAGAGCGAGGTATGTAGGCGGTGCTACAGAGTTCTTGAAGTGGTGGCC
TAACTACGGCTACACTAGAAGAACAGTATTTGGTATCTGCGCTCTGCTGAAGCCAGTTACCTTCGGAAAA
AGAGTTGGTAGCTCTTGATCCGGCAAACAAACCACCGCTGGTAGCGGTGGTTTTTTTGTTTGCAAGCAGC
AGATTACGCGCAGAAAAAAAGGATCTCAAGAAGATCCTTTGATCTTTTCTACGGGGTCTGACACTCAGTG
GAACGAAAACTCACGTTAAGGGATTTTGGTCATGAGATTATCAAAAAGGATCTTCACCTAGATCCTTTTA
AATTAAAAATGAAGTTTTAAATCAATCTAAAGTATATATGAGTAAACTTGGTCTGACAGTTACCAATGCT
TAATCAGTGAGGCACCTATCTCAGCGATCTGTCTATTTCGTTCATCCATAGTTGCCTGACTCCCCGTCGT
GTAGATAACTACGATACGGGAGGGCTTACCATCTGGCCCCAGTGCTGCAATGATACCGCGAGACCCACGC
TCACCGGCTCCAGATTTATCAGCAATAAACCAGCCAGCCGGAAGGGCCGAGCGCAGAAGTGGTCCTGCAA
CTTTATCCGCCTCCATCCAGTCTATTAATTGTTGCCGGGAAGCTAGAGTAAGTAGTTCGCCAGTTAATAG
TTTGCGCAACGTTGTTGCCATTGCTACAGGCATCGTGGTGTCACGCTCGTCGTTTGGTATGGCTTCATTC
AGCTCCGGTTCCCAACGATCAAGGCGAGTTACATGATCCCCCATGTTGTGCAAAAAAGCGGTTAGCTCCT
TCGGTCCTCCGATCGTTGTCAGAAGTAAGTTGGCCGCAGTGTTATCACTCATGGTTATGGCAGCACTGCA
TAATTCTCTTACTGTCATGCCATCCGTAAGATGCTTTTCTGTGACTGGTGAGTACTCAACCAAGTCATTC
TGAGAATAGTGTATGCGGCGACCGAGTTGCTCTTGCCCGGCGTCAATACGGGATAATACCGCGCCACATA
GCAGAACTTTAAAAGTGCTCATCATTGGAAAACGTTCTTCGGGGCGAAAACTCTCAAGGATCTTACCGCT
GTTGAGATCCAGTTCGATGTAACCCACTCGTGCACCCAACTGATCTTCAGCATCTTTTACTTTCACCAGC
GTTTCTGGGTGAGCAAAAACAGGAAGGCAAAATGCCGCAAAAAAGGGAATAAGGGCGACACGGAAATGTT
GAATACTCATACTCTTCCTTTTTCAATATTATTGAAGCATTTATCAGGGTTATTGTCTCATGAGCGGATA
CATATTTGAATGTATTTAGAAAAATAAACAAATAGGGGTTCCGCGCACATTTCCCCGAAAAGTGCCACCT
GACGTCGACGGATCGGGAGATCGATCTCCCGATCCCCTAGGGTCGACTCTCAGTACAATCTGCTCTGATG
CCGCATAGTTAAGCCAGTATCTGCTCCCTGCTTGTGTGTTGGAGGTCGCTGAGTAGTGCGCGAGCAAAAT
TTAAGCTACAACAAGGCAAGGCTTGACCGACAATTGCATGAAGAATCTGCTTAGGGTTAGGCGTTTTGCG
CTGCTTCGCGATGTACGGGCCAGATATACGCGTTGACATTGATTATTGACTAGTTATTAATAGTAATCAA
TTACGGGGTCATTAGTTCATAGCCCATATATGGAGTTCCGCGTTACATAACTTACGGTAAATGGCCCGCC
TGGCTGACCGCCCAACGACCCCCGCCCATTGACGTCAATAATGACGTATGTTCCCATAGTAACGCCAATA
GGGACTTTCCATTGACGTCAATGGGTGGAGTATTTACGGTAAACTGCCCACTTGGCAGTACATCAAGTGT
ATC
